Addgene plasmid #126578: pLQ-KO-tgt50
Purpose: CRISPR-Cas9 based efficient genome editing in S. aureus
Depositing lab: Sheng Yang. Depositing organization: CAS Center for Excellence in Molecular Plant Sciences ("CEMPS"). Publication: CRISPR/Cas9-based efficient genome editing in Staphylococcus aureus. Liu Q, Jiang Y, Shao L, Yang P, Sun B, Yang S, Chen D. Acta Biochim Biophys Sin (Shanghai). 2017 Sep 1;49(9):764-770. doi: 10.1093/abbs/gmx074. PubMed 28910979.
Backbone
  Vector backbone: ColE1 origin, AmpR, Rep(+), cat resistance
  Backbone size w/o insert (bp): 4000
  Vector type: Bacterial Expression, CRISPR
  Selectable markers: Chloramphenicol in S. aureus.
Growth in bacteria
  Bacterial resistance: Ampicillin, 100 μg/mL
  Growth temperature: 37°C
  Growth strain: DH5alpha
  Growth instructions: High copy in E. coli, low copy in S. aureus. chloramphenicol resistance in S. aureus
  Copy number: High Copy
Gene/Insert
  Gene/Insert name: Cas9-Pxyltet-sgRNA-Pspac-donor-tgt50
  Species: S. pyogenes
  Insert size (bp): 8000
Terms and licenses: Academic/Nonprofit Terms; Industry Terms: Not Available to Industry
Depositor comments: Addgene NGS identified a D24E and C-terminal truncation of Cas9. The depositing lab has confirmed that these should not affect function.
How to cite: pLQ-KO-tgt50 was a gift from Sheng Yang (Addgene plasmid # 126578 ; http://n2t.net/addgene:126578 ; RRID:Addgene_126578)
