[The description below was written by a language model from this plasmid's Addgene catalogue record and pLannotate feature annotations shown in this document.]
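Description:
pLQ-KO-tgt50 is an E. coli–Staphylococcus aureus shuttle plasmid of about 12.8 kb that carries a complete CRISPR-Cas9 genome-editing system on one vector. In E. coli it replicates at high copy from a ColE1/pUC-type origin and is selected with ampicillin through the β-lactamase gene. In S. aureus it is maintained at low copy by a Gram-positive replicon, annotated here as pE194-type replication functions (the repF initiator and a cop regulatory protein, plus a fragment of pre/mob). Selection in S. aureus is by chloramphenicol through a staphylococcal cat gene.

The payload is named Cas9-Pxyltet-sgRNA-Pspac-donor-tgt50. The Streptococcus pyogenes Cas9 coding sequence lies directly downstream of a tet operator, consistent with the Pxyl/tet promoter in the insert name. The S. pyogenes guide RNA scaffold sits just after a lac operator fragment and a stretch matching Bacillus phage SP01 sequence, which fits the hybrid Pspac promoter. The rrnB T1/T2 and lambda t0 terminators lie upstream of this guide cassette. The donor region matches S. aureus queA and part of the adjacent tgt gene (tRNA-guanine transglycosylase). This presumably provides a homologous repair template so that Cas9 cleavage at tgt is resolved by recombination into a tgt knockout. The record does not state the spacer sequence, the exact edit, or the meaning of "50" in the name.

Repository sequencing found a D24E substitution and a C-terminal truncation in Cas9, which the depositors report should not affect function. The plasmid is intended for efficient, marker-free gene editing in S. aureus.
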