Features (pLannotate 1.2.2; 26 found; start..end, strand, type, name):
      3..404     +  CDS            pre (fragment): PRE1_STAAU - Also known as mob. Protein inferred from homology: Swiss-Prot protein existence level 3. The interaction of the RSA site and the PRE protein may not only serves a function in plasmid maintenance, but may also contributes to the distribution of small antibiotic resistance plasmids among Gram- positive bacteria. From Staphylococcus aureus.
    785..949     +  CDS            COP6_STAAU: Experimental evidence at protein level: Swiss-Prot protein existence level 1. Acts in trans as a negative regulatory element in pE194 replication. From Staphylococcus aureus.
   1033..1629    +  CDS            repF: REPY_STAAU - Also known as repC. Protein inferred from homology: Swiss-Prot protein existence level 3. Is essential for plasmid replication. Nicks the positive strand at the plus origin of replication. From Staphylococcus aureus.
   1722..1803    +  terminator     rrnB T1 terminator: Escherichia coli rrnB; transcription terminator T1 from the E. coli rrnB gene
   1822..1849    +  terminator     rrnB T2 terminator: transcription terminator T2 from the E. coli rrnB gene
   1929..1963    +  terminator     lambda t0 terminator: minimal transcription terminator from phage lambda (Scholtissek and Grosse, 1987)
   1996..2193    +  CDS            43 (fragment): GP43_BPSP1 - Protein predicted: Swiss-Prot protein existence level 4. From Bacillus phage SP01 (Bacteriophage SP01).
   2258..2280    +  protein_bind   lac operator (fragment): The lac repressor binds to the lac operator to inhibit transcription in E. coli. This inhibition can be relieved by adding lactose or isopropyl-β-D-thiogalactopyranoside (IPTG). lac repressor encoded by lacI
   2301..2376    +  misc_RNA       gRNA scaffold: guide RNA scaffold for the Streptococcus pyogenes CRISPR/Cas9 system
   2427..2651    -  CDS            malL (fragment): O16G_PARTM - Experimental evidence at protein level: Swiss-Prot protein existence level 1. From Parageobacillus thermoglucosidasius (Geobacillus thermoglucosidasius).
   2665..2886    +  CDS            cop (fragment): COP1_STAAU - Protein predicted: Swiss-Prot protein existence level 4. Putative control of replication message. From Staphylococcus aureus.
   3071..3715    +  CDS            cat: CAT4_STAAU - Experimental evidence at protein level: Swiss-Prot protein existence level 1. This enzyme is an effector of chloramphenicol resistance in bacteria. From Staphylococcus aureus.
   3955..3973    +  protein_bind   tet operator: bacterial operator O1 for the tetR and tetA genes tetracycline repressor TetR
   3998..8103    +  CDS            Cas9: Cas9 (Csn1) endonuclease from the Streptococcus pyogenes Type II CRISPR/Cas system generates RNA-guided double strand breaks in DNA
   8169..8191    -  protein_bind   lac operator (fragment): The lac repressor binds to the lac operator to inhibit transcription in E. coli. This inhibition can be relieved by adding lactose or isopropyl-β-D-thiogalactopyranoside (IPTG). lac repressor encoded by lacI
   8195..8225    -  promoter       lac promoter: promoter for the E. coli lac operon
   8240..8261    -  protein_bind   CAP binding site: CAP binding activates transcription in the presence of cAMP. E. coli catabolite activator protein
   8274..8366    -  CDS            lacI (fragment): lac repressor; lacI; The lac repressor binds to the lac operator to inhibit transcription in E. coli. This inhibition can be relieved by adding lactose or isopropyl-β-D-thiogalactopyranoside (IPTG).
   8372..9346    +  CDS            queA: QUEA_STAAN - Experimental evidence at protein level: Swiss-Prot protein existence level 1. Transfers and isomerizes the ribose moiety from AdoMet to the 7-aminomethyl group of 7-deazaguanine (preQ1-tRNA) to give epoxyqueuosine (oQ-tRNA). From Staphylococcus aureus (strain N315).
   9376..10377   +  CDS            tgt (fragment): TGT_STAAN - Experimental evidence at protein level: Swiss-Prot protein existence level 1. Catalyzes the base-exchange of a guanine (G) residue with the queuine precursor 7-aminomethyl-7-deazaguanine (PreQ1) at position 34 (anticodon wobble position) in tRNAs with GU(N) anticodons (tRNA-Asp, -Asn, -His and -Tyr). Catalysis occurs through a double-displacement mechanism. The nucleophile active site attacks the C1' of nucleotide 34 to detach the guanine base from the RNA, forming a covalent enzyme-RNA intermediate. The proton acceptor active site deprotonates the incoming PreQ1, allowing a nucleo
  10556..11144   -  rep_origin     ori: high-copy-number ColE1/pMB1/pBR322/pUC origin of replication
  11315..12175   -  CDS            AmpR: β-lactamase; bla; confers resistance to ampicillin, carbenicillin, and related antibiotics
  12176..12280   -  promoter       AmpR promoter: bla
  12375..12410   +  CDS            rop (fragment): Rop protein, which maintains plasmids at low copy number; rop
  12512..12611   +  misc_feature   bom (fragment): basis of mobility region from pBR322
  12617..12771   -  CDS            lacZα (fragment): LacZα fragment of β-galactosidase; lacZ fragment
>Addgene plasmid #126578 | pLQ-KO-tgt50 | addgene full sequence | sequence record 245698 | Addgene NGS Result
CTGCAGAACGGATTGTTGATGATTACGAAAATATTAAGAGCACAGACTATTACACAGAAAATCAAGAATT
AAAAAAACGTAGAGAGAGTTTGAAAGAAGTAGTGAATACATGGAAAGAGGGGTATCACGAAAAAAGTAAA
GAGGTTAATAAATTAAAGCGAGAGAATGATAGTTTGAATGAGCAGTTGAATGTATCAGAGAAATTTCAAG
ATAGTACAGTGACTTTATATCGTGCTGCGAGGGCGAATTTCCCTGGGTTTGAGAAAGGGTTTAATAGGCT
TAAAGAGAAATTCTTTAATGATTCCAAATTCGAGCGTGTGGGACAGTTTATGGATGTTGTACAGGATAAT
GTCCAGAAGGTCGATAGAAAGCGTGAGAAACAGCGTACAGACGATTTAGAGATGTAGAGGTACTTTTATG
CCGAGAAAACTTTTTGCGTGTGACAGTCCTTAAAATATACTTAGAGCGTAAGCGAAAGTAGTAGCGACAG
CTATTAACTTTCGGTTGCAAAGCTCTAGGATTTTTAATGGACGCAGCGCATCACACGCAAAAAGGAAATT
GGAATAAATGCGAAATTTGAGATGTTAATTAAAGACCTTTTTGAGGTCTTTTTTTCTTAGATTTTTGGGG
TTATTTAGGGGAGAAAACATAGGGGGGTACTACGACCTCCCCCCTAGGTGTCCATTGTCCATTGTCCAAA
CAAATAAATAAATATTGGGTTTTTAATGTTAAAAGGTTGTTTTTTATGTTAAAGTGAAAAAAACAGATGT
TGGGAGGTACAGTGATGGTTGTAGATAGAAAAGAAGAGAAAAAAGTTGCTGTTACTTTAAGACTTACAAC
AGAAGAAAATGAGATATTAAATAGAATCAAAGAAAAATATAATATTAGCAAATCAGATGCAACCGGTATT
CTAATAAAAAAATATGCAAAGGAGGAATACGGTGCATTTTAAACAAAAAAAGATAGACAGCACTGGCATG
CTGCCTATCTATGACTAAATTTTGTTAAATGTATTAGCACCGTTATTATATCATGAGCGAAAATGTAATA
AAAGAAACTGAAAACAAGAAAAATTCAAGAGGACGTAATTGGACATTTGTTTTATATCCAGAATCAGCAA
AAGCCGAGTGGTTAGAGTATTTAAAAGAGTTACACATTCAATTTGTAGTGTCTCCATTACATGATAGGGA
TACTGATACAGAAGATAGGATGAAAAAAGAGCATTATCATATTCTAGTGATGTATGAGGGTAATAAATCT
TATGAACAGATAAAAATAATTACAGAAGAATTGAATGCGACTATTCCGCAGATTGCAGGAAGTGTGAAAG
GTCTTGTGAGATATATGCTTCACATGGACGATCCTAATAAATTTAAATATCAAAAAGAAGATATGATAGT
TTATGGCGGTGTAGATGTTGATGAATTATTAAAGAAAACAACAACAGATAGATATAAATTAATTAAAGAA
ATGATTGAGTTTATTGATGAACAAGGAATCGTAGAATTTAAGAGTTTAATGGATTATGCAATGAAGTTTA
AATTTGATGATTGGTTCCCGCTTTTATGTGATAACTCGGCGTATGTTATTCAAGAATATATAAAATCAAA
TCGGTATAAATCTGACCGATAGATTTTGAATTTAAGAGTGTCACAAGACACTCTTTTTTCGCACCAGCGA
AAACTGGTTTAAGCCGACTGCGCAAAAGACATACTCGAGATAAAACGAAAGGCTCAGTCGAAAGACTGGG
CCTTTCGTTTTATCTGTTGTTTGTCGGTGAACGCTCTCCTGAGTAGGACAAATCCGCCGCTCTAGCTAAG
CAGAAGGCCATCCTGACGGATGGCCTTTTTGCGTTTCTACAAACTCTTGTTAACTCTAGAGCTGCCTGCC
GCGTTTCGGTGATGAAGATCTTCCCGATGATTAATTAATTCAGAACGCTCGGTTGCCGCCGGGCGTTTTT
TATGCAGCAATGGCAAGAACGTTGCTCTAGAATAATTCTACACAGCCCAGTCCAGACTATTCGGCACTGA
AATTATGGGTGAAGTGGTCAAGACCTCACTAGGCACCTTAAAAATAGCGCACCCTGAAGAAGATTTATTT
GAGGTAGCCCTTGCCTACCTAGCTTCCAAGAAAGATATCCTAACAGCACAAGAGCGGAAAGATGTTTTGT
TCTACATCCAGAACAACCTCTGCTAAAATTCCTGAAAAATTTTGCAAAAAGTTGTTGACTTTATCTACAA
GGTGTGGCATAATGTGTGGAATTGTGAGCGGATAACAATTATGTGTTCGTATGTTACTGCGTTTTAGAGC
TAGAAATAGCAAGTTAAAATAAGGCTAGTCCGTTATCAACTTGAAAAAGTGGCACCGAGTCGGTGCTTTT
TTTGCGGCCGCGTGATCTAATGATTCATATCTACATCAAATGCTGGGGCATATGTTTTACCCTCAGGTAC
AGGTAAGTCACCCGCTTCAAACGTCTTCTTAATATGCGTAATTGCATCTACTCTAAATCCATCAATGCCT
TTATCAAACCACCAGTTCATCATTTCAAATACAGCATCTCTAACTTCCGGATTACCCCAATTCAAATCAG
GTTGTTTTTTACTGAATAAATGGAAATAATATTGCTCAGTATTAGCATCATATTCCCGCGCGCCAATTGA
GCTCCCCTTTCTATGTATGTTTTTTACTAGTCATTTAAAACGATACATTAATAGGTACGAAAAAGCAACT
TTTTTTGCGCTTAAAACCAGTCATACCAATAACTTAAGGGTAACTAGCCTCGCCGGCAATAGTTACCCTT
ATTATCAAGATAAGAAAGAAAAGGATTTTTCGCTACGCTCAAATCCTTTAAAAAAACACAAAAGACCACA
TTTTTTAATGTGGTCTTTTATTCTTCAACTAAAGCACCCATTAGTTCAACAAACGAAAATTGGATAAAGT
GGGATATTTTTAAAATATATATTTATGTTACAGTAATATTGACTTTTAAAAAAGGATTGATTCTAATGAA
GAAAGCAGACAAGTAAGCCTCCTAAATTCACTTTAGATAAAAATTTAGGAGGCATATCAAATGAAATTTA
ATAAAATTGATTTAGACAATTGGAAGAGAAAAGAGATATTTAATCATTATTTGAACCAACAAACGACTTT
TAGTATAACCACAGAAATTGATATTAGTGTTTTATACCGAAACATAAAACAAGAAGGATATAAATTTTAC
CCTGCATTTATTTTCTTAGTGACAAGGGTGATAAACTCAAATACAGCTTTTAGAACTGGTTACAATAGCG
ACGGAGAGTTAGGTTATTGGGATAAGTTAGAGCCACTTTATACAATTTTTGATGGTGTATCTAAAACATT
CTCTGGTATTTGGACTCCTGTAAAGAATGACTTCAAAGAGTTTTATGATTTATACCTTTCTGATGTAGAG
AAATATAATGGTTCGGGGAAATTGTTTCCCAAAACACCTATACCTGAAAATGCTTTTTCTCTTTCTATTA
TTCCATGGACTTCATTTACTGGGTTTAACTTAAATATCAATAATAATAGTAATTACCTTCTACCCATTAT
TACAGCAGGAAAATTCATTAATAAAGGTAATTCAATATATTTACCGCTATCTTTACAGGTACATCATTCT
GTTTGTGATGGTTATCATGCAGGATTGTTTATGAACTCTATTCAGGAATTGTCAGATAGGCCTAATGACT
GGCTTTTATAATATGAGATAATGCCGACTGTACTTTTTACAGTCGGTTTTCTAATGTCACTAACCTGCCC
CGTTAGTTGAAGAAGGTTTTTATATTACAGCTCCAGATCCATATCCTTCTTTTTCTGAACCGACTTCTCC
TTTTTCGCTTCTTTATTCCAATTGCTTTATTGACGTTGAGCCTCGGAACCGTCGACTTTATTTGGATCCC
CTCGAGTTCATGAAAAACTAAAAAAAATATTGACACTCTATCATTGATAGAGTATAATTAACAAGGAGGA
ATAAAAAATGGATAAGAAATACTCAATAGGCTTAGATATCGGCACAAATAGCGTCGGATGGGCGGTGATC
ACTGATGAATATAAGGTTCCGTCTAAAAAGTTCAAGGTTCTGGGAAATACAGACCGCCACAGTATCAAAA
AAAATCTTATAGGGGCTCTTTTATTTGACAGTGGAGAGACAGCGGAAGCGACTCGTCTCAAACGGACAGC
TCGTAGAAGGTATACACGTCGGAAGAATCGTATTTGTTATCTACAGGAGATTTTTTCAAATGAGATGGCG
AAAGTAGATGATAGTTTCTTTCATCGACTTGAAGAGTCTTTTTTGGTGGAAGAAGACAAGAAGCATGAAC
GTCATCCTATTTTTGGAAATATAGTAGATGAAGTTGCTTATCATGAGAAATATCCAACTATCTATCATCT
GCGAAAAAAATTGGTAGATTCTACTGATAAAGCGGATTTGCGCTTAATCTATTTGGCCTTAGCGCATATG
ATTAAGTTTCGTGGTCATTTTTTGATTGAGGGAGATTTAAATCCTGATAATAGTGATGTGGACAAACTAT
TTATCCAGTTGGTACAAACCTACAATCAATTATTTGAAGAAAACCCTATTAACGCAAGTGGAGTAGATGC
TAAAGCGATTCTTTCTGCACGATTGAGTAAATCAAGACGATTAGAAAATCTCATTGCTCAGCTCCCCGGT
GAGAAGAAAAATGGCTTATTTGGGAATCTCATTGCTTTGTCATTGGGTTTGACCCCTAATTTTAAATCAA
ATTTTGATTTGGCAGAAGATGCTAAATTACAGCTTTCAAAAGATACTTACGATGATGATTTAGATAATTT
ATTGGCGCAAATTGGAGATCAATATGCTGATTTGTTTTTGGCAGCTAAGAATTTATCAGATGCTATTTTA
CTTTCAGATATCCTAAGAGTAAATACTGAAATAACTAAGGCTCCCCTATCAGCTTCAATGATTAAACGCT
ACGATGAACATCATCAAGACTTGACTCTTTTAAAAGCTTTAGTTCGACAACAACTTCCAGAAAAGTATAA
AGAAATCTTTTTTGATCAATCAAAAAACGGATATGCAGGTTATATTGATGGGGGAGCTAGCCAAGAAGAA
TTTTATAAATTTATCAAACCAATTTTAGAAAAAATGGATGGTACTGAGGAATTATTGGTGAAACTAAATC
GTGAAGATTTGCTGCGCAAGCAACGGACCTTTGACAACGGCTCTATTCCCCATCAAATTCACTTGGGTGA
GCTGCATGCTATTTTGAGAAGACAAGAAGACTTTTATCCATTTTTAAAAGACAATCGTGAGAAGATTGAA
AAAATCTTGACTTTTCGAATTCCTTATTATGTTGGTCCATTGGCGCGTGGCAATAGTCGTTTTGCATGGA
TGACTCGGAAGTCTGAAGAAACAATTACCCCATGGAATTTTGAAGAAGTTGTCGATAAAGGTGCTTCAGC
TCAATCATTTATTGAACGCATGACAAACTTTGATAAAAATCTTCCAAATGAAAAAGTACTACCAAAACAT
AGTTTGCTTTATGAGTATTTTACGGTTTATAACGAATTGACAAAGGTCAAATATGTTACTGAAGGAATGC
GAAAACCAGCATTTCTTTCAGGTGAACAGAAGAAAGCCATTGTTGATTTACTCTTCAAAACAAATCGAAA
AGTAACCGTTAAGCAATTAAAAGAAGATTATTTCAAAAAAATAGAATGTTTTGATAGTGTTGAAATTTCA
GGAGTTGAAGATAGATTTAATGCTTCATTAGGTACCTACCATGATTTGCTAAAAATTATTAAAGATAAAG
ATTTTTTGGATAATGAAGAAAATGAAGATATCTTAGAGGATATTGTTTTAACATTGACCTTATTTGAAGA
TAGGGAGATGATTGAGGAAAGACTTAAAACATATGCTCACCTCTTTGATGATAAGGTGATGAAACAGCTT
AAACGTCGCCGTTATACTGGTTGGGGACGTTTGTCTCGAAAATTGATTAATGGTATTAGGGATAAGCAAT
CTGGCAAAACAATATTAGATTTTTTGAAATCAGATGGTTTTGCCAATCGCAATTTTATGCAGCTGATCCA
TGATGATAGTTTGACATTTAAAGAAGACATTCAAAAAGCACAAGTGTCTGGACAAGGCGATAGTTTACAT
GAACATATTGCAAATTTAGCTGGTAGCCCTGCTATTAAAAAAGGTATTTTACAGACTGTAAAAGTTGTTG
ATGAATTGGTCAAAGTAATGGGGCGGCATAAGCCAGAAAATATCGTTATTGAAATGGCACGTGAAAATCA
GACAACTCAAAAGGGCCAGAAAAATTCGCGAGAGCGTATGAAACGAATCGAAGAAGGTATCAAAGAATTA
GGAAGTCAGATTCTTAAAGAGCATCCTGTTGAAAATACTCAATTGCAAAATGAAAAGCTCTATCTCTATT
ATCTCCAAAATGGAAGAGACATGTATGTGGACCAAGAATTAGATATTAATCGTTTAAGTGATTATGATGT
CGATCACATTGTTCCACAAAGTTTCCTTAAAGACGATTCAATAGACAATAAGGTCTTAACGCGTTCTGAT
AAAAATCGTGGTAAATCGGATAACGTTCCAAGTGAAGAAGTAGTCAAAAAGATGAAAAACTATTGGAGAC
AACTTCTAAACGCCAAGTTAATCACTCAACGTAAGTTTGATAATTTAACGAAAGCTGAACGTGGAGGTTT
GAGTGAACTTGATAAAGCTGGTTTTATCAAACGCCAATTGGTTGAAACTCGCCAAATCACTAAGCATGTG
GCACAAATTTTGGATAGTCGCATGAATACTAAATACGATGAAAATGATAAACTTATTCGAGAGGTTAAAG
TGATTACCTTAAAATCTAAATTAGTTTCTGACTTCCGAAAAGATTTCCAATTCTATAAAGTACGTGAGAT
TAACAATTACCATCATGCCCATGATGCGTATCTAAATGCCGTCGTTGGAACTGCTTTGATTAAGAAATAT
CCAAAACTTGAATCGGAGTTTGTCTATGGTGATTATAAAGTTTATGATGTTCGTAAAATGATTGCTAAGT
CTGAGCAAGAAATAGGCAAAGCAACCGCAAAATATTTCTTTTACTCTAATATCATGAACTTCTTCAAAAC
AGAAATTACACTTGCAAATGGAGAGATTCGCAAACGCCCTCTAATCGAAACTAATGGGGAAACTGGAGAA
ATTGTCTGGGATAAAGGGCGAGATTTTGCCACAGTGCGCAAAGTATTGTCCATGCCCCAAGTCAATATTG
TCAAGAAAACAGAAGTACAGACAGGCGGATTCTCCAAGGAGTCAATTTTACCAAAAAGAAATTCGGACAA
GCTTATTGCTCGTAAAAAGACTGGGATCCAAAAAAATATGGTGGTTTTGATAGTCCAACGGTAGCTTATT
CAGTCCTAGTGGTTGCTAAGGTGGAAAAAGGGAAATCGAAGAAGTTAAAATCCGTTAAAGAGTTACTAGG
GATCACAATTATGGAAAGAAGTTCCTTTGAAAAAAATCCGATTGACTTTTTAGAAGCTAAAGGATATAAG
GAAGTTAAAAAAGACTTAATCATTAAACTACCTAAATATAGTCTTTTTGAGTTAGAAAACGGTCGTAAAC
GGATGCTGGCTAGTGCCGGAGAATTACAAAAAGGAAATGAGCTGGCTCTGCCAAGCAAATATGTGAATTT
TTTATATTTAGCTAGTCATTATGAAAAGTTGAAGGGTAGTCCAGAAGATAACGAACAAAAACAATTGTTT
GTGGAGCAGCATAAGCATTATTTAGATGAGATTATTGAGCAAATCAGTGAATTTTCTAAGCGTGTTATTT
TAGCAGATGCCAATTTAGATAAAGTTCTTAGTGCATATAACAAACATAGAGACAAACCAATACGTGAACA
AGCAGAAAATATTATTCATTTATTTACGTTGACGAATCTTGGAGCTCCCGCTGCTTTTAAATATTTTGAT
ACAACAATTGATCGTAAACGATATACGTCTACAAAAGAAGTTTTAGATGCCACTCTTATCCATCAATCCA
TCACTGGTCTTTATGAAACACGCATTGATTTGAGTCAGCTAGGAGGTGACTGAAGTATATTTTAGATGAA
GATTATTTCTTAAGAATTCTGACTATGTCATAGCTGTTTCCTGTGTGAAATTGTTATCCGCTCACAATTC
CACACAACATACGAGCCGGAAGCATAAAGTGTAAAGCCTGGGGTGCCTAATGAGTGAGCTAACTCACATT
AATTGCGTTGCGCTCACTGCCCGCTTTCCAGTCGGGAAACCTGTCGTGCCAGCTGCATTAATGAATCGGC
CAACGCGCGGGGAGAGGCGGTTTGCGTATTGGGCGCTCTTCCAAACGCCTTTAAAAGATCGTGATCATAG
TCGTTTATTAGTCATGGATAGAGAAACTGGTGAAATGAAACATTTACATTTCAAAGATATCATTGAGTAT
TTTAGACCTGGTGATACATTAGTGCTTAACGATACGCGAGTAATGCCAGCTAGACTTTTTGGTTTAAAAG
AAGAAACTGGTGCAAAAGTTGAAATGTTAATGTTAACTCAAATTGAAGGTAATGATTGGGAAGTCTTACT
GAAACCAGCTAAGCGTATTAAAGTTGGTAATAAATTGAATTTTGGTAATGGCAAAATTATAGCTGAATGC
ATAAAAGAAATGGATCAAGGTGGACGCATCATGCGTTTACATTATGAAGGTATTTTACAAGAAAGATTAG
ATGAATTAGGGGAAATGCCACTGCCACCATACATCAAAGAACGTTTAGATGATCCAGATCGTTATCAAAC
AGTTTACGCTAAAGAAAGTGGTTCAGCGGCAGCACCAACAGCAGGATTACATTTTACTGATGAGTTATTA
ATTGAAATTAAAAATAAAGGTGTTAATATCGCATTTGTTACATTACATGTTGGGTTAGGTACGTTTAGAC
CGGTGAGCGTAGACGATGTGAATGACCACGAAATGCATAGTGAATATTATCAAATGACACAAGAAACAGC
TGATTTATTAAATGATACTAAGTCCAAAGGACATCGCATTATATCAGTTGGTACAACTTCAACACGTACA
CTTGAAACAATTCGACGCGATCATGATAAATTTGTTGAAACGAGTGGCTGGACTAATATATTTATTTATC
CAGGATTTGATTTTAAAGCAATTGATGGCCAGATTACTAATTTTCATTTACCAAAATCAACATTAGTTAT
GCTAGTATCAGCGTTTAGTAGTCGTGAAAATGTTCTGAATGCTTATAAAACGGCAGTAAATTTAGAATAT
AGATTCTTTAGTTTTGGCGATGCAATGTTAATTATATAAAAAGAATGTGAGGATTTTGAATGATATCGCG
TTTAGGTATCGTGCACACACCACACGGTTCATTTGAAACACCTATGTTTATGCCAGTTGGTACTAAAGCA
ACCGTTAAAACAATGAGTCCAGAAGAGTTAAGACAAATTGAAGCAAAAATCATTTTGGGCAACACATATC
ATTTGTGGTTACAACCCGGAAATGATATTATCAAACACGCTGGGGGATTACATAAATTCATGAATTGGGA
TGGTCCGATTCTTACAGATTCAGGCGGTTTCCAAGTGTTTAGTTTAAGTAATTTACGTAAAATTACAGAA
GAAGGCGTGGAATTTAGACATCATACTAATGGGTCTAAATTATTTTTGAGTCCTGAGAAATCAATGCAAA
TTCAAAATGATTTAGGATCTGATATTATGATGGCATTTGATGAATGTCCACCGATGCCTGCTGAATATGA
TTATGTAAAAAAATCTATTGAACGTACAACACGTTGGGCGAAAAGATGTCTAGATGCACACCAAAGACCT
GAAGATCAAGCATTGTTCGGCATTATACAAGGTGGCGAATATGAAGATTTAAGAGAACAAAGTGCAAAGG
ATTTAGTAGAATTAGATTTTCCTGGTTATGCAATCGGCGGTTTGTCAGTTGGTGAACCTAAACCGGTTAT
GTATAAAATGGTTGAACATACAGAGCAGTTTATGCCTAAAGATAAACCAAGATATTTAATGGGTGTAGGA
TCTCCAGATGCGTTAATCGAATGTAGTATTCGCGGCATGGATATGTTTGATTGTGTCTTACCGACACGTA
TTGCCAGAAATGGTACTTGTATGACATCGCAAGGTCGTTTAGTTATTAAAAATGCAAAATTTGCAGATGA
TTTAAGACCGTTAGATGAGAATTGTGACTGTTATACATGTCAAAACTATTCAAGAGCGTATATACGTCAT
TTAATCAAGGCAGAGGAAACTTTTGGTATTCGTCTTACTACTATTCATAATTTACATTTTCTGCTAAAAT
TAATGGAAGATATAAGACCCGGGCCTCGCTCACTGACTCGCTGCGCTCGGTCGTTCGGCTGCGGCGAGCG
GTATCAGCTCACTCAAAGGCGGTAATACGGTTATCCACAGAATCAGGGGATAACGCAGGAAAGAACATGT
GAGCAAAAGGCCAGCAAAAGGCCAGGAACCGTAAAAAGGCCGCGTTGCTGGCGTTTTTCCATAGGCTCCG
CCCCCCTGACGAGCATCACAAAAATCGACGCTCAAGTCAGAGGTGGCGAAACCCGACAGGACTATAAAGA
TACCAGGCGTTTCCCCCTGGAAGCTCCCTCGTGCGCTCTCCTGTTCCGACCCTGCCGCTTACCGGATACC
TGTCCGCCTTTCTCCCTTCGGGAAGCGTGGCGCTTTCTCATAGCTCACGCTGTAGGTATCTCAGTTCGGT
GTAGGTCGTTCGCTCCAAGCTGGGCTGTGTGCACGAACCCCCCGTTCAGCCCGACCGCTGCGCCTTATCC
GGTAACTATCGTCTTGAGTCCAACCCGGTAAGACACGACTTATCGCCACTGGCAGCAGCCACTGGTAACA
GGATTAGCAGAGCGAGGTATGTAGGCGGTGCTACAGAGTTCTTGAAGTGGTGGCCTAACTACGGCTACAC
TAGAAGAACAGTATTTGGTATCTGCGCTCTGCTGAAGCCAGTTACCTTCGGAAAAAGAGTTGGTAGCTCT
TGATCCGGCAAACAAACCACCGCTGGTAGCGGTGGTTTTTTTGTTTGCAAGCAGCAGATTACGCGCAGAA
AAAAAGGATCTCAAGAAGATCCTTTGATCTTTTCTACGGGGTCTGACGCTCAGTGGAACGAAAACTCACG
TTAAGGGATTTTGGTCATGAGATTATCAAAAAGGATCTTCACCTAGATCCTTTTAAATTAAAAATGAAGT
TTTAAATCAATCTAAAGTATATATGAGTAAACTTGGTCTGACAGTTACCAATGCTTAATCAGTGAGGCAC
CTATCTCAGCGATCTGTCTATTTCGTTCATCCATAGTTGCCTGACTCCCCGTCGTGTAGATAACTACGAT
ACGGGAGGGCTTACCATCTGGCCCCAGTGCTGCAATGATACCGCGAGACCCACGCTCACCGGCTCCAGAT
TTATCAGCAATAAACCAGCCAGCCGGAAGGGCCGAGCGCAGAAGTGGTCCTGCAACTTTATCCGCCTCCA
TCCAGTCTATTAATTGTTGCCGGGAAGCTAGAGTAAGTAGTTCGCCAGTTAATAGTTTGCGCAACGTTGT
TGCCATTGCTACAGGCATCGTGGTGTCACGCTCGTCGTTTGGTATGGCTTCATTCAGCTCCGGTTCCCAA
CGATCAAGGCGAGTTACATGATCCCCCATGTTGTGCAAAAAAGCGGTTAGCTCCTTCGGTCCTCCGATCG
TTGTCAGAAGTAAGTTGGCCGCAGTGTTATCACTCATGGTTATGGCAGCACTGCATAATTCTCTTACTGT
CATGCCATCCGTAAGATGCTTTTCTGTGACTGGTGAGTACTCAACCAAGTCATTCTGAGAATAGTGTATG
CGGCGACCGAGTTGCTCTTGCCCGGCGTCAATACGGGATAATACCGCGCCACATAGCAGAACTTTAAAAG
TGCTCATCATTGGAAAACGTTCTTCGGGGCGAAAACTCTCAAGGATCTTACCGCTGTTGAGATCCAGTTC
GATGTAACCCACTCGTGCACCCAACTGATCTTCAGCATCTTTTACTTTCACCAGCGTTTCTGGGTGAGCA
AAAACAGGAAGGCAAAATGCCGCAAAAAAGGGAATAAGGGCGACACGGAAATGTTGAATACTCATACTCT
TCCTTTTTCAATATTATTGAAGCATTTATCAGGGTTATTGTCTCATGAGCGGATACATATTTGAATGTAT
TTAGAAAAATAAACAAATAGGGGTTCCGCGCACATTTCCCCGAAAAGTGCCACCTGACGTCTAAGAAACC
ATTATTATCATGACATTAACCTATAAAAATAGGCGTATCACGAGGCCCTTTCGTCTCGCGCGTTTCGGTG
ATGACGGTGAAAACCTCTGACACATGCAGCTCCCGGAGACGGTCACAGCTTGTCTGTAAGCGGATGCCGG
GAGCAGACAAGCCCGTCAGGGCGCGTCAGCGGGTGTTGGCGGGTGTCGGGGCTGGCTTAACTATGCGGCA
TCAGAGCAGATTGTACTGAGAGTGCACCATATGCGGTGTGAAATACCGCACAGATGCGTAAGGAGAAAAT
ACCGCATCAGGCGCCATTCGCCATTCAGGCTGCGCAACTGTTGGGAAGGGCGATCGGTGCGGGCCTCTTC
GCTATTACGCCAGCTGGCGAAAGGGGGATGTGCTGCAAGGCGATTAAGTTGGGTAACGCCAGGGTTTTCC
CAGTCACGACGTTGTAAAACGACGGCCAGTGCCAAGCTTGCATGC
